>Addgene plasmid #230982 | pJP_Bla01 | addgene full sequence | sequence record 459317 | Addgene NGS Result
GCTCCTGGCGTTCCACATCGCTCATTTTCGCCAAAAGTTGGCCCAGGGCTTCCCGGTATCAACAGGGACA
CCAGGATTTATTTATTCTGCGAAGTGATCTTCCGTCACAGGTATTTATTCGGCGCAAAGTGCGTCGGGTG
ATGCTGCCAACTTACTGATTTAGTGTATGATGGTGTTTTTGAGGTGCTCCAGTGGCTTCTGTTTCTATCA
GCTGTCCCTCCTGTTCAGCTACTGACGGGGTGGTGCGTAACGGCAAAAGCACCGCCGGACATCAGCGCTA
GCGGAGTGTATACTGGCTTACTATGTTGGCACTGATGAGGGTGTCAGTGAAGTGCTTCATGTGGCAGGAG
AAAAAAGGCTGCACCGGTGCGTCAGCAGAATATGTGATACAGGATATATTCCGCTTCCTCGCTCACTGAC
TCGCTACGCTCGGTCGTTCGACTGCGGCGAGCGGAAATGGCTTACGAACGGGGCGGAGATTTCCTGGAAG
ATGCCAGGAAGATACTTAACAGGGAAGTGAGAGGGCCGCGGCAAAGCCGTTTTTCCATAGGCTCCGCCCC
CCTGACAAGCATCACGAAATCTGACGCTCAAATCAGTGGTGGCGAAACCCGACAGGACTATAAAGATACC
AGGCGTTTCCCCCTGGCGGCTCCCTCGTGCGCTCTCCTGTTCCTGCCTTTCGGTTTACCGGTGTCATTCC
GCTGTTATGGCCGCGTTTGTCTCATTCCACGCCTGACACTCAGTTCCGGGTAGGCAGTTCGCTCCAAGCT
GGACTGTATGCACGAACCCCCCGTTCAGTCCGACCGCTGCGCCTTATCCGGTAACTATCGTCTTGAGTCC
AACCCGGAAAGACATGCAAAAGCACCACTGGCAGCAGCCACTGGTAATTGATTTAGAGGAGTTAGTCTTG
AAGTCATGCGCCGGTTAAGGCTAAACTGAAAGGACAAGTTTTGGTGACTGCGCTCCTCCAAGCCAGTTAC
CTCGGTTCAAAGAGTTGGTAGCTCAGAGAACCTTCGAAAAACCGCCCTGCAAGGCGGTTTTTTCGTTTTC
AGAGCAAGAGATTACGCGCAGACCAAAACGATCTCAAGAAGATCATCTTATTAATCAGATAAAATATTTC
TAGGCTCATGAGCCCGAAGTGGCGAGCCCGATCTTCCCCATCGGTGATGTCGGCGATATAGGCGCCAGCA
ACCGCACCTGTGGCGCCGGTGATGCCGGCCACGATGCGTCCGGCGTAGAGGATCTGCTCATGTTTGACAG
CTTATCATTTTTTTAGGCTACCGATGTAGCCTAACGCGATCGATTTATGACAACTTGACGGCTACATCAT
TCACTTTTTCTTCACAACCGGCACGGAACTCGCTCGGGCTGGCCCCGGTGCATTTTTTAAATACCCGCGA
GAAATAGAGTTGATCGTCAAAACCAACATTGCGACCGACGGTGGCGATAGGCATCCGGGTGGTGCTCAAA
AGCAGCTTCGCCTGGCTGATACGTTGGTCCTCGCGCCAGCTTAAGACGCTAATCCCTAACTGCTGGCGGA
AAAGATGTGACAGACGCGACGGCGACAAGCAAACATGCTGTGCGACGCTGGCGATATCAAAATTGCTGTC
TGCCAGGTGATCGCTGATGTACTGACAAGCCTCGCGTACCCGATTATCCATCGGTGGATGGAGCGACTCG
TTTTCCGTTTCGCACTGGAAACCCATGCTGTACCGGTATTCCCCTGTTTCATCTCGCACCGGAATCATCG
TCAAGAAGTTGACAAACCGTTGGCCGTTCTTCTTAAAATTGACCACCTCAACCTGCACCTCGGCGTTCCT
ATCAATCGCTTTCCTCATCGTATTGATCGTGTTGGAGTCGACGTACTTCCTTGTCGATTTCGGCTTGACC
ATTCCGTCGGGTGACTGAAGAAAACGGCAGTTTCTCCCCAAGACCTCCGCATTGCTGTATCCTGTCATAT
AGAGAAAAGCTTCCGAGGCGTACACAATTGGCGTGTCTTTTTGCTTCAGGTCGCACAGAATCAGAGCAAC
TGACGTGTCAACAGGTCCCAGTTCTACTTGGGGGTTTGGCCTCTTCATAATCTGAATCAGATAGCCCATA
ATGTCATAACCGCCGGGAGCGTAGAGCGTATGCATGGTATATCTCCTTCTCTAGTCTCTAGTAGCTAGCA
TATACCTAGGACTGAGCTAGTGTAAACTCTAGAAATGCATAATGTGCCTGTCAAATGGACGAAGCAGGGA
TTCTGCAAACCCTATGCTACTCCGAGCTCGCGCCGATTAAATCAGAACGCAGAAGCGGTCTGATAAAACA
GAATTTGCCTGGCGGCAGTAGCGCGGTGGTCCCACCTGACCCCATGCCGAACTCAGAAGTGAAACGCCGT
AGCGCCGATGGTAGTGTGGGGTCTCCCCATGCGAGAGTAGGGAACTGCCACTAAGTGGTGTTCAGTTCGG
TTCTAGGGCGGCGGATTTGTCCTACTCAGGAGAGCGTTCACCGACAAACAACAGATAAAACGAAAGGCCC
AGTCTTTCGACTGAGCCTTTCGTTTTATTTGATGCCGACGTCCAATTTACCGAACAACTCCGCGGCCGGG
AAGCCGATCTCGGCTTGAACGAATTGTTAGGTGGCGGTACTTGGGTCGATATCAAAGTGCATCACTTCTT
CCCGTATGCCCAACTTTGTATAGAGAGCCACTGCGGGATCGTCACCGTAATCTGCTTGCACGTAGATCAC
ATAAGCACCAAGCGCGTTGGCCTCATGCTTGAGGAGATTGATGAGCGCGGTGGCAATGCCCTGCCTCCGG
TGCTCTCCGGAGACTGCGAGATCATAGATATAGATCTCACTACGCGGCTGCTCAAACTTGGGCAGAACGT
AAGCCGCGAGAGCGCCAACAACCGCTTCTTGGTCGAAGGCAGCAAGCGCGATGAATGTCTTACTACGGAG
CAAGTTCCCGAGGTAATCGGAGTCCGGCTGATGTTGGGAGTAGGTGGCTACGTCTCCGAACTCACGACCG
AAAAGATCAAGAGCAGCCCGCATGGATTTGACTTGGTCAGGGCCGAGCCTACATGTGCGAATGATGCCCA
TACTTGAGCCACCTAACTTTGTTTTAGGGCGACTGCCCTGCTGCGTAACATCGTTGCTGCTGCGTAACAT
CGTTGCTGCTCCATAACATCAAACATCGACCCACGGCGTAACGCGCTTGCTGCTTGGATGCCCGAGGCAT
AGGCTGTACAAAAAAACAGTCATAACAAGCCATGAAAACCGCCACTGCGCCGTTACCACCGCTGCGTTCG
GTCAAGGTTCTGGACCAGTTGCGTGAGCGCATACGCTACTTGCATTACAGTTTACGAACCGAACAGGCTT
ATGTCAAGACGTC
Features (pLannotate 1.2.2; 10 found; start..end, strand, type, name):
    137..280     +  mobile_element IS1 (fragment): prokaryotic transposable element IS1
    399..454     -  rep_origin     RSF ori (fragment): Plasmids containing the RSF 1030 origin of replication can be propagated in E. coli cells that contain additional plasmids with compatible origins.
    542..1087    -  rep_origin     p15A ori: Plasmids containing the medium-copy-number p15A origin of replication can be propagated in E. coli cells that contain a second plasmid with the ColE1 origin.
   1124..1244    -  CDS            TcR (fragment): tetracycline efflux protein; tet; confers resistance to tetracycline
   1305..1682    -  CDS            araC (fragment): L-arabinose regulatory protein; araC
   2171..2190    -  promoter       J23119(SpeI) promoter (fragment): bacterial promoter (Registry of Standard Biological Parts BBa J23119) modified to end with an SpeI site
   2317..2432    +  ncRNA          5S rRNA: Accession: RF00001 - 5S ribosomal RNA
   2465..2551    -  terminator     rrnB T1 terminator: Escherichia coli rrnB; transcription terminator T1 from the E. coli rrnB gene
   2617..3150    -  CDS            GmR: gentamycin acetyltransferase; aacC1; confers resistance to gentamycin
   3339..3367    -  promoter       Pc promoter: intI1 (promoter lies within the coding sequence); class 1 integron promoter
