[The description below was written by a language model from this plasmid's Addgene catalogue record and pLannotate feature annotations shown in this document.]
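Description:
pJP_Bla01 is a small bacterial expression plasmid (about 3.4 kb in the sequenced record) derived from pBLADE_ONLY_C, a vector that supplies the light-responsive transcription factor VVD-AraC. According to the catalogue entry, two changes were made to the parent: the f1 origin was deleted, and the chloramphenicol resistance gene was swapped for a gentamicin resistance gene, which is the listed insert. The plasmid replicates in E. coli from a p15A origin, a medium-copy replicon compatible with ColE1-type plasmids, so it can be co-maintained with other constructs. Selection relies on GmR (aacC1, gentamicin acetyltransferase), which lies downstream of a class 1 integron Pc promoter and is followed by the rrnB T1 terminator.

The functional payload is the VVD-AraC fusion. The annotation detects only a fragment of araC, consistent with a chimeric protein in which part of AraC is retained and joined to the blue-light-sensing VVD domain. VVD itself is not annotated in the feature table, though an unannotated gap sits between the araC fragment and the upstream promoter. A partial match to a J23119-family constitutive promoter lies in the same orientation upstream, suggesting constitutive expression of the regulator, although the record does not state this explicitly. The short IS1, RSF ori, TcR and 5S rRNA hits appear to be backbone remnants or partial homologies rather than working elements.

The plasmid serves as a regulator-only component, with VVD-AraC acting on target promoters carried elsewhere, and was deposited with work on modelling and building synthetic gene regulatory networks. The new marker presumably eases combination with other circuit plasmids.
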