Addgene plasmid #230982: pJP_Bla01
Purpose: Modified version of the pBLADE_ONLY_C (#168050). It expresses VVD-AraC, but the f1 ori was deleted and the chloramphenicol resistance gene was replaced by gentamicin resistance.
Depositing lab: Yolanda Schaerli. Depositing organization: Universite de Lausanne (UNIL). Publication: A tool for modeling gene regulatory networks (GRN_modeler) and its applications to synthetic biology. Hollo G, Park JH, Boni E, Schaerli Y. Mol Syst Biol. 2025 Sep 29. doi: 10.1038/s44320-025-00148-8. PubMed 41023501.
Backbone
  Vector backbone: pBLADE_ONLY_C
  Backbone manufacturer: Barbara Di Ventura, Addgene plasmid #168050
  Vector type: Bacterial Expression
Growth in bacteria
  Bacterial resistance: Gentamicin, 10 μg/mL
  Growth temperature: 30°C
  Growth strain: DH5alpha
  Copy number: Unknown
Gene/Insert
  Gene/Insert name: Gentamicin resistance gene
Terms and licenses: Academic/Nonprofit Terms; Industry Terms: Not Available to Industry
Depositor comments: Please visit https://doi.org/10.1101/2024.12.18.629005 for bioRxiv preprint.
How to cite: pJP_Bla01 was a gift from Yolanda Schaerli (Addgene plasmid # 230982 ; http://n2t.net/addgene:230982 ; RRID:Addgene_230982)
